>Addgene plasmid #114855 | AT1G29730 X066_pECIA14 | addgene full sequence | sequence record 274519 | Addgene NGS Result
GTAAAACGACGGCCAGTGAATTAATTCGTTGCAGGACAGGATGTGGTGCCCGATGTGACTAGCTCTTTGC
TGCAGGCCGTCCTATCCTCTGGTTCCGATAAGAGACCCAGAACTCCGGCCCCCCACCGCCCACCGCCACC
CCCATACATATGTGGTACGCAAGTAAGAGTGCCTGCGCATGCCCCATGTGCCCCACCAAGAGCTTTGCAT
CCCATACAAGTCCCCAAAGTGGAGAACCGAACCAATTCTTCGCGGGCAGAACAAAAGCTTCTGCACACGT
CTCCACTCGAATTTGGAGCCGGCCGGCGTGTGCAAAAGAGGTGAATCGAACGAAAGACCCGTGTGTAAAG
CCGCGTTTCCAAAATGTATAAAACCGAGAGCATCTGGCCAATGTGCATCAGTTGTGGTCAGCAGCAAAAT
CAAGTGAATCATCTCAGTGCAACTAAAGGGGGGATCCGATCTCAATATGAAGTTATGCATATTACTGGCC
GTCGTGGCCTTTGTTGGCCTCTCGCTCGGGTCTCCTTCTCTGCACCCAGATGAAGTGGAAGCGCTGAAGG
ATATCACTGAAACATTGGGTGTGAAGCACTTGAACCTAAGTGAAGATCCATGTCTCACAAAGACTCTAGT
GATATCTCAAGGTGTTCTCAAGGAAGGACAGAACAGCACAATCAGATGTGACTGTCATTTCAATAACTAC
AGCACTTGTCATATCAAACACTTTGTCCTCCAGAAATTCAATCTTCCAGGTAGACTTCCTCCAATGCTGT
ACAAGTTTCGGCATCTTGAATCGATTGACTTATACAATAATTACCTTTATGGCTCAATTCCTATGGAATG
GGCCTCACTGCCTTACCTCAAATCTATCTCTGTCTGTGCAAACCGCTTATCAGGAGACATTCCCAAAGGA
TTGGGGAAGTTTATTAACCTCACCCTTTTAGTTCTTGAAGCCAATCAGTTTTCGGGAACTATTCCTAAGG
AACTAGGGAACCTAGTGAATCTACAAGGACTAGGACTCTCTTCCAACCAACTTGTCGGAGGCCTCCCCAA
GACATTAGCAAAACTAACAAAGCTAACTAATCTCCATTTAAGTGATAATCGCCTGAACGGATCGATTCCA
GAGTTTATTGGGAAGTTACCAAAACTTCAAAGATTAGAACTCTATGCGAGTGGCCTTAGAGGACCTATTC
CAGACTCCATTTTTCATCTGGAGAATTTGATCGACGTGAGAATCAGTGACACGGTTGCAGGATTGGGACA
TGTTCCTCAGATAACTAGCACGAGCCTGAAATATTTGGTTTTGAGAAACATAAACTTATCTGGACCAATT
CCAACCAGTATCTGGGATCTGCCCAGTTTAATGACTCTGGATCTTTCCTTTAATAGGCTGACTGGAGAAA
TACCAGCATATGCAACTGCCCCAAAATACACATATTTAGCTGGAAACATGTTGTCTGGAAAGGTTGAAAC
AGGAGCTTTCCTTACTGCAAGCACAAATATTGATCTTTCCTATAATAATTTCACGTGGTCTCCAATGTGC
AAAGAGAGGAAGAATATAAACACATATGAGAGCTCACACTCAAAAAACCGTCTAACCAGACTTCTTCCAT
GTTCCGCCATAAAGCAATGCCAAAATTATAGTAGATCGCTGCATATAAACTGTGGGGGACCTGATGTAAC
CATCGAAAACTCTCGAGGAAGGTTTCTGTATGAAGGTGATAACTATGGACTTACCGGATCAGCTACGAAC
TATTATAGGAAAAATTGGGGATACAGCAATACTGGTGACTTTATGGATGATGCAATAACAGAAGATACAT
ACACAGTTTCATCAGAATCTGCAGTTTCAGCAAAATATCCAGACCTTTACCAGAATGCTCGGCGCTCTCC
CCTCAGTTTGGCTTACTATGCATTTTGCTTCGAAAATGGAAGCTACAATGTGAAACTCCATTTTGCAGAG
ATTCAGTTCTCAGATGTGGAACCATACACTAAACTAGCGAAACGGGTTTTTAACATTTACATTCAGGGGA
AGTTGATTTGGGAGGATTTCAGCATTAGAGAGGAGGCTAATGGAACTCACAAAGAAGTTATAAGAGAAGT
AAACACGACCGTGACTGATAACACTTTAGAGATACGGCTTTACTGGGCAGGGAAAGGCACAATGATCATT
CCTCAAAGAGGGTACTATGGCTCTCTTATCTCTGCAGTCTCAGTTTGTCCCAGTTCAGAATCTGAATGCG
GTGGTATGAAGAAGAAAATCTCAAAGCTTAAGGGACCTGATCTAAGAACAGGTTCCTTCAGTCTGGAGGT
GCTGTTCCAGGGACCAAGCGGCAATCCCGGCGGCGATCTGGCCCCCCAGATGCTGCGCGAGCTGCAGGAG
ACCAATGCCGCCCTGCAGGACGTGCGCGAGCTGCTGCGCCACCGCGTGAAGGAGATCACCTTCCTGAAGA
ACACCGTGATGGAGTGCGACGCCTGCGGCATGCAGCCCTCTAGAGGCTCCGGCTCCATCATCCCAGTTGA
GGAGGAGAACCCGGACTTCTGGAACCGCGAGGCAGCCGAGGCCCTGGGTGCCGCCAAGAAGCTGCAGCCT
GCACAGACAGCCGCCAAGAACCTCATCATCTTCCTGGGCGATGGGATGGGGGTGTCTACGGTGACAGCTG
CCAGGATCCTAAAAGGGCAGAAGAAGGACAAACTGGGGCCTGAGATACCCCTGGCCATGGACCGCTTCCC
ATATGTGGCTCTGTCCAAGACATACAATGTAGACAAACATGTGCCAGACAGTGGAGCCACAGCCACGGCC
TACCTGTGCGGGGTCAAGGGCAACTTCCAGACCATTGGCTTGAGTGCAGCCGCCCGCTTTAACCAGTGCA
ACACGACACGCGGCAACGAGGTCATCTCCGTGATGAATCGGGCCAAGAAAGCAGGGAAGTCAGTGGGAGT
GGTAACCACCACACGAGTGCAGCACGCCTCGCCAGCCGGCACCTACGCCCACACGGTGAACCGCAACTGG
TACTCGGACGCCGACGTGCCTGCCTCGGCCCGCCAGGAGGGGTGCCAGGACATCGCTACGCAGCTCATCT
CCAACATGGACATTGACGTGATCCTAGGTGGAGGCCGAAAGTACATGTTTCGCATGGGAACCCCAGACCC
TGAGTACCCAGATGACTACAGCCAAGGTGGGACCAGGCTGGACGGGAAGAATCTGGTGCAGGAATGGCTG
GCGAAGCGCCAGGGTGCCCGGTATGTGTGGAACCGCACTGAGCTCATGCAGGCTTCCCTGGACCCGTCTG
TGACCCATCTCATGGGTCTCTTTGAGCCTGGAGACATGAAATACGAGATCCACCGAGACTCCACACTGGA
CCCCTCCCTGATGGAGATGACAGAGGCTGCCCTGCGCCTGCTGAGCAGGAACCCCCGCGGCTTCTTCCTC
TTCGTGGAGGGTGGTCGCATCGACCATGGTCATCATGAAAGCAGGGCTTACCGGGCACTGACTGAGACGA
TCATGTTCGACGACGCCATTGAGAGGGCGGGCCAGCTCACCAGCGAGGAGGACACGCTGAGCCTCGTCAC
TGCCGACCACTCCCACGTCTTCTCCTTCGGAGGCTACCCCCTGCGAGGGAGCTCCATCTTCGGGCTGGCC
CCTGGCAAGGCCCGGGACAGGAAGGCCTACACGGTCCTCCTATACGGAAACGGTCCAGGCTATGTGCTCA
AGGACGGCGCCCGGCCGGATGTTACCGAGAGCGAGAGCGGGAGCCCCGAGTATCGGCAGCAGTCAGCAGT
GCCCCTGGACGAAGAGACCCACGCAGGCGAGGACGTGGCGGTGTTCGCGCGCGGCCCGCAGGCGCACCTG
GTTCACGGCGTGCAGGAGCAGACCTTCATAGCGCACGTCATGGCCTTCGCCGCCTGCCTGGAGCCCTACA
CCGCCTGCGACCTGGCGCCCCCCGCCGGCACCACCGACGCCGCGCACCCGGGTTCTAGAGGAAGCACCTC
CGGCGATAACGATTACAAGGATGATGATGATAAGGCCAGCGGCACCGGTCATCATCACCATCACCATTGA
GTTTAAACCCGCTGATCAGCCTCGACTGTGCCTTCTAAGGCCTGAGCTCGCTGATCAGCCTCGATCGAGG
ATCCAGACATGATAAGATACATTGATGAGTTTGGACAAACCACAACTAGAATGCAGTGAAAAAAATGCTT
TATTTGTGAAATTTGTGATGCTATTGCTTTATTTGTAACCATTATAAGCTGCAATAAACAAGTTAACAAC
AACAATTGCATTCATTTTATGTTTCAGGTTCAGGGGGAGGTGTGGGAGGTTTTTTAAAGCAAGTAAAACC
TCTACAAATGTGGTATGGCTGATTATGATCAGTCGACCTGCAGGCATGCAAGCTTGGCGTAATCATGGTC
ATAGCTGTTTCCTGTGTGAAATTGTTATCCGCTCACAATTCCACACAACATACGAGCCGGAAGCATAAAG
TGTAAAGCCTGGGGTGCCTAATGAGTGAGCTAACTCACATTAATTGCGTTGCGCTCACTGCCCGCTTTCC
AGTCGGGAAACCTGTCGTGCCAGCTGCATTAATGAATCGGCCAACGCGCGGGGAGAGGCGGTTTGCGTAT
TGGGCGCTCTTCCGCTTCCTCGCTCACTGACTCGCTGCGCTCGGTCGTTCGGCTGCGGCGAGCGGTATCA
GCTCACTCAAAGGCGGTAATACGGTTATCCACAGAATCAGGGGATAACGCAGGAAAGAACATGTGAGCAA
AAGGCCAGCAAAAGGCCAGGAACCGTAAAAAGGCCGCGTTGCTGGCGTTTTTCCATAGGCTCCGCCCCCC
TGACGAGCATCACAAAAATCGACGCTCAAGTCAGAGGTGGCGAAACCCGACAGGACTATAAAGATACCAG
GCGTTTCCCCCTGGAAGCTCCCTCGTGCGCTCTCCTGTTCCGACCCTGCCGCTTACCGGATACCTGTCCG
CCTTTCTCCCTTCGGGAAGCGTGGCGCTTTCTCATAGCTCACGCTGTAGGTATCTCAGTTCGGTGTAGGT
CGTTCGCTCCAAGCTGGGCTGTGTGCACGAACCCCCCGTTCAGCCCGACCGCTGCGCCTTATCCGGTAAC
TATCGTCTTGAGTCCAACCCGGTAAGACACGACTTATCGCCACTGGCAGCAGCCACTGGTAACAGGATTA
GCAGAGCGAGGTATGTAGGCGGTGCTACAGAGTTCTTGAAGTGGTGGCCTAACTACGGCTACACTAGAAG
AACAGTATTTGGTATCTGCGCTCTGCTGAAGCCAGTTACCTTCGGAAAAAGAGTTGGTAGCTCTTGATCC
GGCAAACAAACCACCGCTGGTAGCGGTGGTTTTTTTGTTTGCAAGCAGCAGATTACGCGCAGAAAAAAAG
GATCTCAAGAAGATCCTTTGATCTTTTCTACGGGGTCTGACGCTCAGTGGAACGAAAACTCACGTTAAGG
GATTTTGGTCATGAGATTATCAAAAAGGATCTTCACCTAGATCCTTTTAAATTAAAAATGAAGTTTTAAA
TCAATCTAAAGTATATATGAGTAAACTTGGTCTGACAGTTACCAATGCTTAATCAGTGAGGCACCTATCT
CAGCGATCTGTCTATTTCGTTCATCCATAGTTGCCTGACTCCCCGTCGTGTAGATAACTACGATACGGGA
GGGCTTACCATCTGGCCCCAGTGCTGCAATGATACCGCGAGACCCACGCTCACCGGCTCCAGATTTATCA
GCAATAAACCAGCCAGCCGGAAGGGCCGAGCGCAGAAGTGGTCCTGCAACTTTATCCGCCTCCATCCAGT
CTATTAATTGTTGCCGGGAAGCTAGAGTAAGTAGTTCGCCAGTTAATAGTTTGCGCAACGTTGTTGCCAT
TGCTACAGGCATCGTGGTGTCACGCTCGTCGTTTGGTATGGCTTCATTCAGCTCCGGTTCCCAACGATCA
AGGCGAGTTACATGATCCCCCATGTTGTGCAAAAAAGCGGTTAGCTCCTTCGGTCCTCCGATCGTTGTCA
GAAGTAAGTTGGCCGCAGTGTTATCACTCATGGTTATGGCAGCACTGCATAATTCTCTTACTGTCATGCC
ATCCGTAAGATGCTTTTCTGTGACTGGTGAGTACTCAACCAAGTCATTCTGAGAATAGTGTATGCGGCGA
CCGAGTTGCTCTTGCCCGGCGTCAATACGGGATAATACCGCGCCACATAGCAGAACTTTAAAAGTGCTCA
TCATTGGAAAACGTTCTTCGGGGCGAAAACTCTCAAGGATCTTACCGCTGTTGAGATCCAGTTCGATGTA
ACCCACTCGTGCACCCAACTGATCTTCAGCATCTTTTACTTTCACCAGCGTTTCTGGGTGAGCAAAAACA
GGAAGGCAAAATGCCGCAAAAAAGGGAATAAGGGCGACACGGAAATGTTGAATACTCATACTCTTCCTTT
TTCAATATTATTGAAGCATTTATCAGGGTTATTGTCTCATGAGCGGATACATATTTGAATGTATTTAGAA
AAATAAACAAATAGGGGTTCCGCGCACATTTCCCCGAAAAGTGCCACCTGACGTCTAAGAAACCATTATT
ATCATGACATTAACCTATAAAAATAGGCGTATCACGAGGCCCTTTCGTCTCGCGCGTTTCGGTGATGACG
GTGAAAACCTCTGACACATGCAGCTCCCGGAGACGGTCACAGCTTGTCTGTAAGCGGATGCCGGGAGCAG
ACAAGCCCGTCAGGGCGCGTCAGCGGGTGTTGGCGGGTGTCGGGGCTGGCTTAACTATGCGGCATCAGAG
CAGATTGTACTGAGAGTGCACCATATGCGGTGTGAAATACCGCACAGATGCGTAAGGAGAAAATACCGCA
TCAGGCGCCATTCGCCATTCAGGCTGCGCAACTGTTGGGAAGGGCGATCGGTGCGGGCCTCTTCGCTATT
ACGCCAGCTGGCGAAAGGGGGATGTGCTGCAAGGCGATTAAGTTGGGTAACGCCAGGGTTTTCCCAGTCA
CGACGTT
Features (pLannotate 1.2.2; 19 found; start..end, strand, type, name):
     23..449     +  promoter       MT promoter: Drosophila metallothionein promoter
    467..520     +  sig_peptide    BiP signal sequence: Drosophila BiP signal sequence
    527..2257    +  CDS            RFK1 (fragment): Y1972_ARATH - Experimental evidence at transcript level: Swiss-Prot protein existence level 2. From Arabidopsis thaliana (Mouse-ear cress).
   2339..2518    +  CDS            Comp (fragment): COMP_RAT - Experimental evidence at protein level: Swiss-Prot protein existence level 1. May play a role in the structural integrity of cartilage via its interaction with other extracellular matrix proteins such as the collagens and fibronectin. Can mediate the interaction of chondrocytes with the cartilage extracellular matrix through interaction with cell surface integrin receptors. Could play a role in the pathogenesis of osteoarthritis. Potent suppressor of apoptosis in both primary chondrocytes and transformed cells. Suppresses apoptosis by blocking the activation of caspase-3 and by indu
   2506..3958    +  CDS            SEAP (fragment): secreted alkaline phosphatase from human placenta The natural enzyme has a C-terminal transmembrane sequence that is replaced by a GPI anchor.
   3995..4024    +  CDS            2xFLAG (fragment): two tandem FLAG® epitope tags
   4130..4264    -  polyA_signal   SV40 poly(A) signal: SV40 polyadenylation signal
   4287..4371    -  CDS            large T antigen (fragment): large T antigen from SV40 (simian virus 40)
   4371..4395    +  misc_feature   MCS (fragment): pUC18/19 multiple cloning site
   4432..4448    -  protein_bind   lac operator: The lac repressor binds to the lac operator to inhibit transcription in E. coli. This inhibition can be relieved by adding lactose or isopropyl-β-D-thiogalactopyranoside (IPTG). lac repressor encoded by lacI
   4456..4486    -  promoter       lac promoter: promoter for the E. coli lac operon
   4501..4522    -  protein_bind   CAP binding site: CAP binding activates transcription in the presence of cAMP. E. coli catabolite activator protein
   4535..4627    -  CDS            lacI (fragment): lac repressor; lacI; The lac repressor binds to the lac operator to inhibit transcription in E. coli. This inhibition can be relieved by adding lactose or isopropyl-β-D-thiogalactopyranoside (IPTG).
   4810..5398    -  rep_origin     ori: high-copy-number ColE1/pMB1/pBR322/pUC origin of replication
   5569..6429    -  CDS            AmpR: β-lactamase; bla; confers resistance to ampicillin, carbenicillin, and related antibiotics
   6430..6534    -  promoter       AmpR promoter: bla
   6629..6664    +  CDS            rop (fragment): Rop protein, which maintains plasmids at low copy number; rop
   6766..6865    +  misc_feature   bom (fragment): basis of mobility region from pBR322
   6871..21      -  CDS            lacZα (fragment) (across the origin): LacZα fragment of β-galactosidase; lacZ fragment
