[The description below was written by a language model from this plasmid's Addgene catalogue record and pLannotate feature annotations shown in this document.]
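Description:
AT1G29730 X066_pECIA14 is an insect-cell expression plasmid built on the pECIA14 backbone. It produces the secreted extracellular domain of the Arabidopsis thaliana leucine-rich repeat receptor kinase AT1G29730, which the feature table annotates as RFK1. In bacteria it is maintained as a high-copy plasmid through a ColE1/pUC-type origin and selected with ampicillin via the β-lactamase gene. The other bacterial annotations (lac promoter and operator, and fragments of lacZα, lacI, rop and bom) are remnants of the cloning backbone and have no stated role in the construct's use.

Expression is driven by the Drosophila metallothionein promoter, which is induced with copper sulfate in Drosophila cell culture. A Drosophila BiP signal sequence directs the product into the secretory pathway. The ectodomain, inserted by ligation-independent cloning, is fused at its C-terminus to the pentamerising coiled-coil helix of rat COMP, followed by human placental alkaline phosphatase, a FLAG epitope and, according to the depositor, a hexahistidine tag; the His tag is not separately annotated in the feature table. An SV40 polyadenylation signal is annotated downstream of the fusion, on the opposite strand in the table.

The COMP helix assembles the protein into pentamers, which raises avidity so that weak extracellular interactions can be captured. The alkaline phosphatase gives an enzymatic readout of binding. The plasmid is designated the "prey" vector and is meant to be paired with the corresponding pECIA2 "bait" construct. It was deposited as part of a collection used to map an extracellular interaction network among Arabidopsis LRR receptor kinases.
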