Addgene plasmid #114855: AT1G29730 X066_pECIA14
Purpose: Prey vector AT1G29730 X066_pECIA14 should be used with bait vector AT1G29730 X066_pECIA2.
Depositing lab: Youssef Belkhadir. Depositing organization: Gregor Mendel Institute of Molecular Plant Biology. Publication: An extracellular network of Arabidopsis leucine-rich repeat receptor kinases. Smakowska-Luzan E, Mott GA, Parys K, Stegmann M, Howton TC, Layeghifard M, Neuhold J, Lehner A, Kong J, Grunwald K, Weinberger N, Satbhai SB, Mayer D, Busch W, Madalinski M, Stolt-Bergner P, Provart NJ, Mukhtar MS, Zipfel C, Desveaux D, Guttman DS, Belkhadir Y. Nature. 2018 Jan 18;553(7688):342-346. doi: 10.1038/nature25184. Epub 2018 Jan 10. PubMed 29320478.
Backbone
  Vector backbone: pECIA14
  Backbone manufacturer: Chris Garcia (Addgene plasmid # 47051)
  Vector type: Insect Expression
Growth in bacteria
  Bacterial resistance: Ampicillin, 100 μg/mL
  Growth temperature: 37°C
  Growth strain: DH5alpha
  Copy number: High Copy
Gene/Insert
  Gene/Insert name: AT1G29730
  Species: A. thaliana (mustard weed)
  Entrez Gene: AT1G29730 (a.k.a. AT1G29730, T3M22.3)
  Promoter: Metallothionein (Copper-Inducible)
  Cloning method: Ligation Independent Cloning
Terms and licenses: Academic/Nonprofit Terms; Industry Terms: Not Available to Industry
Depositor comments: Plasmid for secreted expression in Drosophila cell culture by induction via CuSO4. Insert is an extracellular domain of indicated LRR-RK, C-terminally tagged with Pentameric rat COMP helix, Alkaline Phosphatase (human, placental), Flag, and hexahistidine tags. Insert Protein Sequence: SPSLHPDEVEALKDITETLGVKHLNLSEDPCLTKTLVISQGVLKEGQNSTIRCDCHFNNYSTCHIKHFVLQKFNLPGRLPPMLYKFRHLESIDLYNNYLYGSIPMEWASLPYLKSISVCANRLSGDIPKGLGKFINLTLLVLEANQFSGTIPKELGNLVNLQGLGLSSNQLVGGLPKTLAKLTKLTNLHLSDNRLNGSIPEFIGKLPKLQRLELYASGLRGPIPDSIFHLENLIDVRISDTVAGLGHVPQITSTSLKYLVLRNINLSGPIPTSIWDLPSLMTLDLSFNRLTGEIPAYATAPKYTYLAGNMLSGKVETGAFLTASTNIDLSYNNFTWSPMCKERKNINTYESSHSKNRLTRLLPCSAIKQCQNYSRSLHINCGGPDVTIENSRGRFLYEGDNYGLTGSATNYYRKNWGYSNTGDFMDDAITEDTYTVSSESAVSAKYPDLYQNARRSPLSLAYYAFCFENGSYNVKLHFAEIQFSDVEPYTKLAKRVFNIYIQGKLIWEDFSIREEANGTHKEVIREVNTTVTDNTLEIRLYWAGKGTMIIPQRGYYGSLISAVSVCPSSESECGGMKKKISKLKGPDLRTGSFS
How to cite: AT1G29730 X066_pECIA14 was a gift from Youssef Belkhadir (Addgene plasmid # 114855 ; http://n2t.net/addgene:114855 ; RRID:Addgene_114855)
